>Addgene plasmid #34572 | pcDNA3.1-mNFIL-3 | addgene partial sequence | sequence record 41687 | CMV-F 5'-CGCAAATGGGCGGTAGGCGTG-3'
AGCAGAGCTCTCTGGCTACTAGAGAACCCACTGCTTACTGGCTTATCGAAATTAATACGACTCACTATAG
GGAGACCCAAGCTGGCTAGCGTTTAAACTTAAGCTTGGTACCGAGCTCGGATCCCTGATGCAGCTGAGAA
AAATGCAGACCATCAAAAAGGAGCCCGCACCCCTAGATCCTACCAGCAGCTCAGACAAGATGCTGCTGCT
GAACTCTGCCTTAGCTGAGGTGGCCGAGGACCTAGCCTCAGGTGAAGATTTGCTCCTGAACGAAGGGAGC
ATGGGGAAAAACAAATCCTCGGCGTGTCGGAGAAAACGGGAATTCATTCCGGACGAGAAGAAAGACGCCA
TGTATTGGGAGAAACGGCGGAAAAACAACGAAGCTGCCAAAAGATCTCGGGAGAAGCGCCGCCTCAATGA
CCTGGTTTTGGAGAACAAGCTGATCGCCCTGGGAGAAGAAAATGCCACTTTAAAAGCTGAGCTGCTCTCC
CTGAAATTAAAGTTTGGTTTAATTAGCTCCACGGCGTATGCCCAAGAAATCCAGAAACTCAGTAATTCCA
CAGCTGTCTACTTTCAGGACTACCAGACATCCAAGGCTGCCGTGAGCTCTTTTGTGGACGAGCATGAGCC
TGCGATGGTAGCCGGAAGTTGCATCTCAGTCATCAAGCACTCTCCCCAGAGCTCGCTCTCCGATGTGTCA
GAGGTGTCCTCGGTGGAGCACACTCAGGAAAGCCCCGCACAGGGAGGCTGCCGGAGCCCTGAGAACAAGT
TCCCTGTGATCAAGCAGGAGCCCGTGGAGTTGGAGAGCTTTGCCAGGGA
