[The description below was written by a language model from this plasmid's Addgene catalogue record.]
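Description:
pcDNA3.1-mNFIL-3 is a mammalian expression plasmid built on the commercial pcDNA3.1 hygro(+) backbone (about 5.6 kb without insert). It is maintained in E. coli as a high-copy plasmid under ampicillin selection. The backbone also carries a hygromycin resistance marker, so transfected mammalian cells can be selected and stable lines established in addition to simple transient expression.

The payload is the mouse Nfil3 gene (also known as E4BP4), which encodes a basic leucine zipper (B-ZIP) transcription factor. Expression is driven by the CMV promoter, a strong constitutive viral promoter that gives high-level transcription in most mammalian cell types. A T7 forward primer is listed for sequencing, which implies a T7 promoter site upstream of the insert, as is usual for pcDNA3.1 vectors. The insert was introduced by restriction enzyme cloning, but the record does not specify the 5′ and 3′ sites used. It also does not give the insert size or mention any epitope tags, fusion partners or mutations, and no feature table is available to confirm further elements.

The associated publication concerns a distal enhancer in Il12b that is subject to transcriptional repression by the STAT3 pathway and requires NFIL3. This suggests the construct was used to overexpress mouse NFIL3 in mammalian cells to examine its role in regulating that gene. More generally, it suits gain-of-function or reconstitution experiments that need ectopic NFIL3 expression.
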