Addgene plasmid #34572: pcDNA3.1-mNFIL-3
Depositing lab: Peter Murray. Depositing organization: St. Jude Children's Research Hospital. Publication: A distal enhancer in Il12b is the target of transcriptional repression by the STAT3 pathway and requires the basic leucine zipper (B-ZIP) protein NFIL3. Smith AM, Qualls JE, O'Brien K, Balouzian L, Johnson PF, Schultz-Cherry S, Smale ST, Murray PJ. J Biol Chem. 2011 Jul 1;286(26):23582-90. Epub 2011 May 12. 10.1074/jbc.M111.249235 PubMed 21566115.
Backbone
  Vector backbone: pcDNA3.1 hygro(+)
  Backbone manufacturer: Invitrogen
  Backbone size w/o insert (bp): 5597
  Vector type: Mammalian Expression
  Selectable markers: Hygromycin
Growth in bacteria
  Bacterial resistance: Ampicillin, 100 μg/mL
  Growth temperature: 37°C
  Growth strain: DH5alpha
  Copy number: High Copy
Gene/Insert
  Gene/Insert name: NFIL-3
  Species: M. musculus (mouse)
  Entrez Gene: Nfil3 (a.k.a. E4BP4)
  Promoter: CMV
  Cloning method: Restriction Enzyme; 5′ cloning site none (unknown if destroyed); 3′ cloning site none (unknown if destroyed)
  Sequencing primers: 5′ T7 forward
Terms and licenses: Academic/Nonprofit Terms; Industry Terms: Not Available to Industry
How to cite: pcDNA3.1-mNFIL-3 was a gift from Peter Murray (Addgene plasmid # 34572 ; http://n2t.net/addgene:34572 ; RRID:Addgene_34572)
